>Addgene plasmid #234147 | pAIP4_2H2Z | addgene full sequence | sequence record 464113 | Addgene NGS Result
GATTCTGTGGATAACCGTATTACCGCCTTTGAGTGAGCTGATACCGCTCGCCGCAGCCGAACGACCGAGC
GCAGCGAGTCAGTGAGCGAGGAAGCGGAAGAGCGCCTGATGCGGTATTTTCTCCTTACGCATCTGTGCGG
TATTTCACACCGCAATGGTGCACTCTCAGTACAATCTGCTCTGATGCCGCATAGTTAAGCCAGTATACAC
TCCGCTATCGCTACGTGACTGGGTCATGGCTGCGCCCCGACACCCGCCAACACCCGCTGACGCGCCCTGA
CGGGCTTGTCTGCTCCCGGCATCCGCTTACAGACAAGCTGTGACCGTCTCCGGGAGCTGCATGTGTCAGA
GGTTTTCACCGTCATCACCGAAACGCGCGAGGCAGCTGCGGTAAAGCTCATCAGCGTGGTCGTGAAGCGA
TTCACAGATGTCTGCCTGTTCATCCGCGTCCAGCTCGTTGAGTTTCTCCAGAAGCGTTAATGTCTGGCTT
CTGATAAAGCGGGCCATGTTAAGGGCGGTTTTTTCCTGTTTGGTCACTGATGCCTCCGTGTAAGGGGGAT
TTCTGTTCATGGGGGTAATGATACCGATGAAACGAGAGAGGATGCTCACGATACGGGTTACTGATGATGA
ACATGCCCGGTTACTGGAACGTTGTGAGGGTAAACAACTGGCGGTATGGATGCGGCGGGACCAGAGAAAA
ATCACTCAGGGTCAATGCCAGCGCTTCGTTAATACAGATGTAGGTGTTCCACAGGGTAGCCAGCAGCATC
CTGCGATGCAGATCCGGAACATAATGGTGCAGGGCGCTGACTTCCGCGTTTCCAGACTTTACGAAACACG
GAAACCGAAGACCATTCATGTTGTTGCTCAGGTCGCAGACGTTTTGCAGCAGCAGTCGCTTCACGTTCGC
TCGCGTATCGGTGATTCATTCTGCTAACCAGTAAGGCAACCCCGCCAGCCTAGCCGGGTCCTCAACGACA
GGAGCACGATCATGCGCACCCGTGGGGCCGCCATGCCGGCGATAATGGCCTGCTTCTCGCCGAAACGTTT
GGTGGCGGGACCAGTGACGAAGGCTTGAGCGAGGGCGTGCAAGATTCCGAATACCGCAAGCGACAGGCCG
ATCATCGTCGCGCTCCAGCGAAAGCGGTCCTCGCCGAAAATGACCCAGAGCGCTGCCGGCACCTGTCCTA
CGAGTTGCATGATAAAGAAGACAGTCATAAGTGCGGCGACGATAGTCATGCCCCGCGCCCACCGGAAGGA
GCTGACTGGGTTGAAGGCTCTCAAGGGCATCGGTCGAGATCCCGGTGCCTAATGAGTGAGCTAACTTACA
TTAATTGCGTTGCGCTCACTGCCCGCTTTCCAGTCGGGAAACCTGTCGTGCCAGCTGCATTAATGAATCG
GCCAACGCGCGGGGAGAGGCGGTTTGCGTATTGGGCGCCAGGGTGGTTTTTCTTTTCACCAGTGAGACGG
GCAACAGCTGATTGCCCTTCACCGCCTGGCCCTGAGAGAGTTGCAGCAAGCGGTCCACGCTGGTTTGCCC
CAGCAGGCGAAAATCCTGTTTGATGGTGGTTAACGGCGGGATATAACATGAGCTGTCTTCGGTATCGTCG
TATCCCACTACCGAGATGTCCGCACCAACGCGCAGCCCGGACTCGGTAATGGCGCGCATTGCGCCCAGCG
CCATCTGATCGTTGGCAACCAGCATCGCAGTGGGAACGATGCCCTCATTCAGCATTTGCATGGTTTGTTG
AAAACCGGACATGGCACTCCAGTCGCCTTCCCGTTCCGCTATCGGCTGAATTTGATTGCGAGTGAGATAT
TTATGCCAGCCAGCCAGACGCAGACGCGCCGAGACAGAACTTAATGGGCCCGCTAACAGCGCGATTTGCT
GGTGACCCAATGCGACCAGATGCTCCACGCCCAGTCGCGTACCGTCTTCATGGGAGAAAATAATACTGTT
GATGGGTGTCTGGTCAGAGACATCAAGAAATAACGCCGGAACATTAGTGCAGGCAGCTTCCACAGCAATG
GCATCCTGGTCATCCAGCGGATAGTTAATGATCAGCCCACTGACGCGTTGCGCGAGAAGATTGTGCACCG
CCGCTTTACAGGCTTCGACGCCGCTTCGTTCTACCATCGACACCACCACGCTGGCACCCAGTTGATCGGC
GCGAGATTTAATCGCCGCGACAATTTGCGACGGCGCGTGCAGGGCCAGACTGGAGGTGGCAACGCCAATC
AGCAACGACTGTTTGCCCGCCAGTTGTTGTGCCACGCGGTTGGGAATGTAATTCAGCTCCGCCATCGCCG
CTTCCACTTTTTCCCGCGTTTTCGCAGAAACGTGGCTGGCCTGGTTCACCACGCGGGAAACGGTCTGATA
AGAGACACCGGCATACTCTGCGACATCGTATAACGTTACTGGTTTCACATTCACCACCCTGAATTGACTC
TCTTCCGGGCGCTATCATGCCATACCGCGAAAGGTTTTGCGCCATTCGATGGTGTCCGGGATCTCGACGC
TCTCCCTTATGCGACTCCTGCATTAGGAAGCAGCCCAGTAGTAGGTTGAGGCCGTTGAGCACCGCCGCCG
CAAGGAATGGTGCATGCAAGGAGATGGCGCCCAACAGTCCCCCGGCCACGGGGCCTGCCACCATACCCAC
GCCGAAACAAGCGCTCATGAGCCCGAAGTGGCGAGCCCGATCTTCCCCATCGGTGATGTCGGCGATATAG
GCGCCAGCAACCGCACCTGTGGCGCCGGTGATGCCGGCCACGATGCGTCCGGCGTAGAGGATCGAGATCG
ATCTCGATCCCGCGAAATTAATACGACTCACTATAGGGGAATTGTGAGCGGATAACAATTCCCCTCTAGA
AATAATTTTGTTTAACTTTAAGAAGGAGATATACATATGATGGCGAAGATTCATCACCATCATCACCATC
ACCATCACCACGGTAGCCTGCAAGATTCGGAAGTCAACCAAGAAGCAAAGCCGGAAGTCAAGCCGGAAGT
GAAACCGGAAACCCATATTAACCTGAAAGTTAGTGACGGCAGCTCTGAAATTTTCTTTAAGATCAAAAAG
ACCACGCCGCTGCGTCGCCTGATGGAAGCGTTTGCCAAACGTCAGGGCAAGGAAATGGATAGCCTGCGTT
TCCTGTATGACGGTATTCGCATCCAGGCAGATCAAGCGCCGGAAGACCTGGACATGGAAGACAACGACAT
CATTGAAGCCCACCGTGAACAGATTGGCGGCTCTGGAAGT
[897 nt withheld, positions 3261-4157]
AGCGGTGTGACCTTTCAGGGTTCGTAATGACTCGAGCACCACCACCACCACCACTGAGATCCGGCTGCTA
ACAAAGCCCGAAAGGAAGCTGAGTTGGCTGCTGCCACCGCTGAGCAATAACTAGCATAACCCCTTGGGGC
CTCTAAACGGGTCTTGAGGGGTTTTTTGCTGAAAGGAGGAACTATATCCGGATTGGCGAATGGG
[124 nt withheld, positions 4362-4485]
C
[91 nt withheld, positions 4487-4577]
A
[49 nt withheld, positions 4579-4627]
CCTTTGACGTTGGAGTCCACGTTCTTT
[37 nt withheld, positions 4655-4691]
ACCCTATCTCGGTCTATTCTTTTGATTTATAAGGGATTTTGCCGATTTCGGCCTATTGGTTAAAAAATGA
GCTGATTTAACAAAAATTTAACGCGAATTTTAACAAAATATTAACGCTTACAATTTAGGTGGCACTTTTC
GGGGAAATGTGCGCGGAACCCCTATTTGTTTATTTTTCTAAATACATTCAAATATGTATCCGCTCATGAA
TTAATTCTTAGAAAAACTCATCGAGCATCAAATGAAACTGCAATTTATTCATATCAGGATTATCAATACC
ATATTTTTGAAAAAGCCGTTTCTGTAATGAAGGAGAAAACTCACCGAGGCAGTTCCATAGGATGGCAAGA
TCCTGGTATCGGTCTGCGATTCCGACTCGTCCAACATCAATACAACCTATTAATTTCCCCTCGTCAAAAA
TAAGGTTATCAAGTGAGAAATCACCATGAGTGACGACTGAATCCGGTGAGAATGGCAAAAGTTTATGCAT
TTCTTTCCAGACTTGTTCAACAGGCCAGCCATTACGCTCGTCATCAAAATCACTCGCATCAACCAAACCG
TTATTCATTCGTGATTGCGCCTGAGCGAGACGAAATACGCGATCGCTGTTAAAAGGACAATTACAAACAG
GAATCGAATGCAACCGGCGCAGGAACACTGCCAGCGCATCAACAATATTTTCACCTGAATCAGGATATTC
TTCTAATACCTGGAATGCTGTTTTCCCGGGGATCGCAGTGGTGAGTAACCATGCATCATCAGGAGTACGG
ATAAAATGCTTGATGGTCGGAAGAGGCATAAATTCCGTCAGCCAGTTTAGTCTGACCATCTCATCTGTAA
CATCATTGGCAACGCTACCTTTGCCATGTTTCAGAAACAACTCTGGCGCATCGGGCTTCCCATACAATCG
ATAGATTGTCGCACCTGATTGCCCGACATTATCGCGAGCCCATTTATACCCATATAAATCAGCATCCATG
TTGGAATTTAATCGCGGCCTAGAGCAAGACGTTTCCCGTTGAATATGGCTCATAACACCCCTTGTATTAC
TGTTTATGTAAGCAGACAGTTTTATTGTTCATGACCAAAATCCCTTAACGTGAGTTTTCGTTCCACTGAG
CGTCAGACCCCGTAGAAAAGATCAAAGGATCTTCTTGAGATCCTTTTTTTCTGCGCGTAATCTGCTGCTT
GCAAACAAAAAAACCACCGCTACCAGCGGTGGTTTGTTTGCCGGATCAAGAGCTACCAACTCTTTTTCCG
AAGGTAACTGGCTTCAGCAGAGCGCAGATACCAAATACTGTCCTTCTAGTGTAGCCGTAGTTAGGCCACC
ACTTCAAGAACTCTGTAGCACCGCCTACATACCTCGCTCTGCTAATCCTGTTACCAGTGGCTGCTGCCAG
TGGCGATAAGTCGTGTCTTACCGGGTTGGACTCAAGACGATAGTTACCGGATAAGGCGCAGCGGTCGGGC
TGAACGGGGGGTTCGTGCACACAGCCCAGCTTGGAGCGAACGACCTACACCGAACTGAGATACCTACAGC
GTGAGCTATGAGAAAGCGCCACGCTTCCCGAAGGGAGAAAGGCGGACAGGTATCCGGTAAGCGGCAGGGT
CGGAACAGGAGAGCGCACGAGGGAGCTTCCAGGGGGAAACGCCTGGTATCTTTATAGTCCTGTCGGGTTT
CGCCACCTCTGACTTGAGCGTCGATTTTTGTGATGCTCGTCAGGGGGGCGGAGCCTATGGAAAAACGCCA
GCAACGCGGCCTTTTTACGGTTCCTGGCCTTTTGCTGGCCTTTTGCTCACATGTTCTTTCCTGCGTTATC
CCCT
Features (pLannotate 1.2.2; 22 found; start..end, strand, type, name):
      1..100     +  rep_origin     RSF ori (fragment): Plasmids containing the RSF 1030 origin of replication can be propagated in E. coli cells that contain additional plasmids with compatible origins.
    105..244     -  misc_feature   bom: basis of mobility region from pBR322
    346..537     -  CDS            rop: Rop protein, which maintains plasmids at low copy number; rop
    554..934     +  CDS            YPB1_ECOLX: Protein predicted: Swiss-Prot protein existence level 4. From Escherichia coli.
   1006..1297    -  CDS            TcR (fragment): tetracycline efflux protein; tet; confers resistance to tetracycline
   1312..1333    -  protein_bind   CAP binding site: CAP binding activates transcription in the presence of cAMP. E. coli catabolite activator protein
   1346..2428    -  CDS            lacI: lac repressor; lacI; The lac repressor binds to the lac operator to inhibit transcription in E. coli. This inhibition can be relieved by adding lactose or isopropyl-β-D-thiogalactopyranoside (IPTG).
   2429..2506    -  promoter       lacI promoter: lacI
   2514..2793    -  CDS            TcR (fragment): tetracycline efflux protein; tet; confers resistance to tetracycline
   2819..2837    +  promoter       T7 promoter: promoter for bacteriophage T7 RNA polymerase
   2838..2862    +  protein_bind   lac operator: The lac repressor binds to the lac operator to inhibit transcription in E. coli. This inhibition can be relieved by adding lactose or isopropyl-β-D-thiogalactopyranoside (IPTG). lac repressor encoded by lacI
   2877..2899    +  RBS            RBS: efficient ribosome binding site from bacteriophage T7 gene 10 (Olins and Rangwala, 1989)
   2931..2950    +  CDS            7xHis (fragment): 6xHis affinity tag
   2958..3254    +  CDS            SMT3: SMT3_YEAST - Experimental evidence at protein level: Swiss-Prot protein existence level 1. Not known; suppressor of MIF2 mutations. From Saccharomyces cerevisiae (strain ATCC 204508 / S288c) (Baker's yeast).
   3258..4178    +  CDS            R1A_SARS (fragment) (sequence partly withheld): Experimental evidence at protein level: Swiss-Prot protein existence level 1. [Non-structural protein 10]: Plays a pivotal role in viral transcription by stimulating both nsp14 3'-5' exoribonuclease and nsp16 2'-O-methyltransferase activities. Therefore plays an essential role in viral mRNAs cap methylation. From Severe acute respiratory syndrome coronavirus (SARS-CoV).
   4194..4211    +  CDS            9xHis (fragment): 9xHis affinity tag
   4221..4270    +  CDS            SET1 (fragment): solubility-enhancement tag derived from T7 phage gene 10B
   4278..4325    +  terminator     T7 terminator: transcription terminator for bacteriophage T7 RNA polymerase
   4362..4790    +  rep_origin     f1 ori (sequence partly withheld): f1 bacteriophage origin of replication; arrow indicates direction of (+) strand synthesis
   4843..4900    +  promoter       AmpR promoter (fragment): bla
   4909..5724    -  CDS            KanR: aminoglycoside phosphotransferase; aph(3')-Ia; confers resistance to kanamycin in bacteria or G418 (Geneticin®) in eukaryotes
   5846..6434    +  rep_origin     ori: high-copy-number ColE1/pMB1/pBR322/pUC origin of replication
