[The description below was written by a language model from this plasmid's Addgene catalogue record and pLannotate feature annotations shown in this document.]
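Description:
pAIP4_2H2Z is a bacterial expression plasmid built on the pET29b backbone for producing a fragment of the SARS coronavirus replicase polyprotein 1a (pp1a, ORF1a polyprotein) in Escherichia coli. It carries a kanamycin resistance gene (aph(3')-Ia) and a ColE1/pMB1-type origin, together with the bom and rop elements typical of pBR322-derived pET vectors. The record lists it as high copy. An f1 origin is also present, and the sequenced plasmid is about 6.5 kb. The small annotated fragments of an RSF origin, tetracycline resistance gene and AmpR promoter are most likely backbone remnants or partial matches rather than functional parts.

The expression cassette uses a T7 promoter followed by a lac operator and the T7 gene 10 ribosome binding site. A plasmid-borne lacI gene keeps transcription repressed until IPTG induction in a host that supplies T7 RNA polymerase. The open reading frame begins with a backbone-encoded N-terminal 10xHis tag fused to yeast Smt3 (SUMO), followed directly by the 918 bp insert named 2H2Z. The insert was made from synthetic DNA and placed by Golden Gate assembly, which destroyed the flanking BsaI sites. It matches only a portion of the polyprotein. The record lists all the mature cleavage products of pp1a but does not say which one the insert corresponds to. His-tag-like and T7 gene 10-derived sequences are annotated downstream of the insert, before the T7 terminator, and the record does not say whether these are translated.

The His-Smt3 fusion supports affinity capture, and a SUMO-specific protease can then release the target protein. This fits the associated work on high-throughput purification by protease elution.
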