Addgene plasmid #234147: pAIP4_2H2Z
Purpose: Heterologous protein expression of replicase polyprotein 1a (pp1a) (ORF1a polyprotein) in Escherichia coli
Depositing lab: Christopher Bahl. Depositing organization: AI Proteins. Publication: Facile, high-throughput protein purification enabled by high-efficiency protease elution. Cárcamo Noriega EN, Truebridge IS, Teets FD 3rd, Bowman JW 3rd, Rodriguez N, Howard TA, Bahl CD. Protein Sci. 2026 Sep;35(9):e70746. doi: 10.1002/pro.70746. PubMed 42555168.
Backbone
  Vector backbone: pET29b
  Backbone size w/o insert (bp): 5679
  Vector type: Bacterial Expression
Growth in bacteria
  Bacterial resistance: Kanamycin, 50 μg/mL
  Growth temperature: 37°C
  Growth strain: DH10B
  Copy number: High Copy
Gene/Insert
  Gene/Insert name: 2H2Z (alt names: R1A_SARS; Replicase polyprotein 1a (pp1a) (ORF1a polyprotein))
  Species: Severe acute respiratory syndrome-related coronavirus
  Insert size (bp): 918
  Entrez Gene: ORF1ab (a.k.a. sarsp1)
  Promoter: T7
  Tag / fusion protein: 10x HisTag-Smt3 (N terminal on backbone)
  Cloning method: Golden Gate
  Sequencing primers: 5′ T7-promoter; 3′ T7-Term
Resource information
  A portion of this plasmid was derived from a plasmid made by: Synthetic DNA
Terms and licenses: Academic/Nonprofit Terms; Industry Terms
Depositor comments: 5' cloning site: BsaI (destroyed), 3' cloning site: BsaI (destroyed). Replicase polyprotein 1a (pp1a) (ORF1a polyprotein) [Cleaved into Non-structural protein 1 (nsp1) (Leader protein); Non-structural protein 2 (nsp2) (p65 homolog); Non-structural protein 3 (nsp3) (EC 3.4.19.12) (EC 3.4.22.-) (PL2-PRO) (Papain-like proteinase) (PL-PRO); Non-structural protein 4 (nsp4); 3C-like proteinase (3CL-PRO) (3CLp) (EC 3.4.22.69) (Main protease) (Mpro) (Non-structural protein 5) (nsp5) (SARS coronavirus main proteinase); Non-structural protein 6 (nsp6); Non-structural protein 7 (nsp7); Non-structural protein 8 (nsp8); Non-structural protein 9 (nsp9); Non-structural protein 10 (nsp10) (Growth factor-like peptide) (GFL); Non-structural protein 11 (nsp11)]
How to cite: pAIP4_2H2Z was a gift from Christopher Bahl (Addgene plasmid # 234147 ; http://n2t.net/addgene:234147 ; RRID:Addgene_234147)
